Addgene plasmid #145145: pcDNA3-SARS-CoV-2-S-RBD-8his
Purpose: Mammalian expression plasmid for RBD of SARS-CoV-2 protein S (spike) with 8his tag
Depositing lab: Erik Procko. Depositing organization: University of Illinois at Urbana-Champaign. Publication: Engineering human ACE2 to optimize binding to the spike protein of SARS coronavirus 2. Chan KK, Dorosky D, Sharma P, Abbasi SA, Dye JM, Kranz DM, Herbert AS, Procko E. Science. 2020 Sep 4;369(6508):1261-1265. doi: 10.1126/science.abc0870. Epub 2020 Aug 4. PubMed 32753553.
Backbone
  Vector backbone: pcDNA3.1(+)
  Backbone manufacturer: Invitrogen
  Backbone size w/o insert (bp): 5332
  Total vector size (bp): 6028
  Vector type: Mammalian Expression
  Selectable markers: Neomycin (select with G418)
Growth in bacteria
  Bacterial resistance: Ampicillin, 100 μg/mL
  Growth temperature: 37°C
  Growth strain: DH5alpha
  Copy number: High Copy
Gene/Insert
  Gene/Insert name: Secreted receptor binding domain (RBD; a.a. 333-529) of S protein from SARS-CoV-2
  Species: SARS coronavirus 2
  Insert size (bp): 696
  Mutation: Codon-optimized for human cell expression.
  GenBank ID: YP_009724390.1
  Entrez Gene: S (a.k.a. GU280_gp02, spike glycoprotein)
  Promoter: CMV
  Tag / fusion protein: 8his tag (C terminal on insert)
  Cloning method: Restriction Enzyme; 5′ cloning site NheI (not destroyed); 3′ cloning site XhoI (not destroyed)
  Sequencing primers: 5′ CMV-fwd; 3′ BGH-rev
Terms and licenses: Academic/Nonprofit Terms; Industry Terms: Not Available to Industry
Depositor comments: Please visit https://www.biorxiv.org/content/10.1101/2020.03.16.994236v1 for BioRxiv preprint.
How to cite: pcDNA3-SARS-CoV-2-S-RBD-8his was a gift from Erik Procko (Addgene plasmid # 145145 ; http://n2t.net/addgene:145145 ; RRID:Addgene_145145)
