[The description below was written by a language model from this plasmid's Addgene catalogue record and pLannotate feature annotations shown in this document.]
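Description:
pcDNA3-SARS-CoV-2-S-RBD-8his is a mammalian expression plasmid of about 6 kb, built on the Invitrogen pcDNA3.1(+) backbone, for producing a secreted form of the receptor binding domain of the SARS-CoV-2 spike glycoprotein. It is maintained in E. coli as a high-copy plasmid through a ColE1/pUC-type origin and selected with ampicillin via the β-lactamase gene. An f1 origin is also present. For mammalian cells, an SV40 early promoter drives a neomycin phosphotransferase gene followed by the SV40 polyadenylation signal, which allows G418 selection of stable transfectants.

The payload is a roughly 700 bp insert, codon-optimized for human cells and cloned between NheI and XhoI sites that both remain intact. It encodes spike residues 333–529 with a C-terminal eight-histidine tag. The automated annotation labels this tag as a partial 10xHis match. Transcription is driven by the human cytomegalovirus immediate early enhancer and promoter and terminated by the bovine growth hormone polyadenylation signal. A T7 promoter sits just upstream of the insert, as is standard for this backbone. The annotated spike-matching region begins some distance downstream of the cloning site. This is consistent with an N-terminal leader that directs secretion, but the record does not identify which signal sequence is used. Several small annotated fragments (an HIV-1 LTR piece, ble, lacI and bom) appear to be short backbone matches rather than functional elements.

The histidine tag allows soluble RBD to be captured from culture medium by metal affinity methods or detected with anti-His reagents. The associated publication concerns engineering human ACE2 for improved spike binding, and soluble RBD of this kind would serve as a binding ligand in such work.
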