Features (pLannotate 1.2.2; 21 found; start..end, strand, type, name):
    136..515     +  enhancer       CMV enhancer: human cytomegalovirus immediate early enhancer
    516..719     +  promoter       CMV promoter: human cytomegalovirus (CMV) immediate early promoter
    715..748     +  LTR            5' LTR (truncated) (fragment): truncated 5' long terminal repeat (LTR) from HIV-1
    764..782     +  promoter       T7 promoter: promoter for bacteriophage T7 RNA polymerase
    856..1446    +  CDS            S (fragment): SPIKE_SARS2 - Experimental evidence at protein level: Swiss-Prot protein existence level 1. [Spike glycoprotein]: May down-regulate host tetherin (BST2) by lysosomal degradation, thereby counteracting its antiviral activity. From Severe acute respiratory syndrome coronavirus 2 (2019-nCoV) (SARS-CoV-2).
   1455..1475    +  CDS            10xHis (fragment): 10xHis affinity tag
   1529..1753    +  polyA_signal   bGH poly(A) signal: bovine growth hormone polyadenylation signal
   1757..1778    +  promoter       SV40 promoter (fragment): SV40 enhancer and early promoter
   1799..2227    +  rep_origin     f1 ori (sequence partly withheld): f1 bacteriophage origin of replication; arrow indicates direction of (+) strand synthesis
   2241..2570    +  promoter       SV40 promoter: SV40 enhancer and early promoter
   2637..3428    +  CDS            neo: KKA2_KLEPN - Also known as kan, nptII. Experimental evidence at protein level: Swiss-Prot protein existence level 1. Resistance to kanamycin, neomycin, paromomycin, ribostamycin, butirosin and gentamicin B. From Klebsiella pneumoniae.
   3452..3610    +  CDS            ble (fragment): BLE_KLEPN - Experimental evidence at protein level: Swiss-Prot protein existence level 1. Binding protein with a strong affinity to the bleomycin family of antibiotics. Binds to CL990; an antimitotic-antibiotic compound. From Klebsiella pneumoniae.
   3605..3726    +  polyA_signal   SV40 poly(A) signal: SV40 polyadenylation signal
   3799..3815    -  protein_bind   lac operator: The lac repressor binds to the lac operator to inhibit transcription in E. coli. This inhibition can be relieved by adding lactose or isopropyl-β-D-thiogalactopyranoside (IPTG). lac repressor encoded by lacI
   3823..3853    -  promoter       lac promoter: promoter for the E. coli lac operon
   3868..3889    -  protein_bind   CAP binding site: CAP binding activates transcription in the presence of cAMP. E. coli catabolite activator protein
   3902..3994    -  CDS            lacI (fragment): lac repressor; lacI; The lac repressor binds to the lac operator to inhibit transcription in E. coli. This inhibition can be relieved by adding lactose or isopropyl-β-D-thiogalactopyranoside (IPTG).
   4177..4765    -  rep_origin     ori: high-copy-number ColE1/pMB1/pBR322/pUC origin of replication
   4936..5796    -  CDS            AmpR: β-lactamase; bla; confers resistance to ampicillin, carbenicillin, and related antibiotics
   5797..5901    -  promoter       AmpR promoter: bla
   5960..6012    -  misc_feature   bom (fragment): basis of mobility region from pBR322
>Addgene plasmid #145145 | pcDNA3-SARS-CoV-2-S-RBD-8his | addgene full sequence | sequence record 324821 | Addgene NGS Result
TGGAGGTCGCTGAGTAGTGCGCGAGCAAAATTTAAGCTACAACAAGGCAAGGCTTGACCGACAATTGCAT
GAAGAATCTGCTTAGGGTTAGGCGTTTTGCGCTGCTTCGCGATGTACGGGCCAGATATACGCGTTGACAT
TGATTATTGACTAGTTATTAATAGTAATCAATTACGGGGTCATTAGTTCATAGCCCATATATGGAGTTCC
GCGTTACATAACTTACGGTAAATGGCCCGCCTGGCTGACCGCCCAACGACCCCCGCCCATTGACGTCAAT
AATGACGTATGTTCCCATAGTAACGCCAATAGGGACTTTCCATTGACGTCAATGGGTGGAGTATTTACGG
TAAACTGCCCACTTGGCAGTACATCAAGTGTATCATATGCCAAGTACGCCCCCTATTGACGTCAATGACG
GTAAATGGCCCGCCTGGCATTATGCCCAGTACATGACCTTATGGGACTTTCCTACTTGGCAGTACATCTA
CGTATTAGTCATCGCTATTACCATGGTGATGCGGTTTTGGCAGTACATCAATGGGCGTGGATAGCGGTTT
GACTCACGGGGATTTCCAAGTCTCCACCCCATTGACGTCAATGGGAGTTTGTTTTGGCACCAAAATCAAC
GGGACTTTCCAAAATGTCGTAACAACTCCGCCCCATTGACGCAAATGGGCGGTAGGCGTGTACGGTGGGA
GGTCTATATAAGCAGAGCTCTCTGGCTAACTAGAGAACCCACTGCTTACTGGCTTATCGAAATTAATACG
ACTCACTATAGGGAGACCCAAGCTGGCTAGCGCCACCATGAAGACCATCATCGCCCTGAGCTACATCTTC
TGCCTGGTGTTCGCCACTAATCTTTGTCCGTTCGGTGAGGTTTTTAACGCGACAAGGTTCGCTAGTGTAT
ATGCTTGGAACCGAAAGAGAATCTCCAATTGCGTAGCTGATTACTCCGTTCTCTATAACAGTGCGTCCTT
TTCAACCTTTAAGTGTTACGGCGTTTCTCCAACGAAGCTGAATGATCTCTGTTTTACGAACGTGTATGCT
GACTCTTTCGTTATACGGGGGGACGAAGTGAGACAGATAGCACCAGGTCAGACTGGGAAGATAGCGGATT
ACAACTATAAGTTGCCCGATGATTTTACGGGGTGCGTAATCGCATGGAACTCAAACAACCTCGACTCCAA
AGTAGGTGGTAATTATAATTACTTGTATCGCCTGTTTCGAAAGAGCAATTTGAAGCCTTTTGAGCGGGAT
ATTTCAACCGAAATTTACCAAGCAGGCAGTACGCCATGTAACGGAGTAGAGGGATTTAATTGCTACTTTC
CTCTTCAATCTTATGGCTTTCAACCAACAAACGGAGTGGGGTATCAACCTTATAGAGTGGTAGTATTGTC
CTTTGAGCTCCTCCACGCCCCGGCTACAGTTTGTGGGCCCAAAAAGGGATCCGGTCACCATCACCACCAC
CATCATCATTGATAACTCGAGTCTAGAGGGCCCGTTTAAACCCGCTGATCAGCCTCGACTGTGCCTTCTA
GTTGCCAGCCATCTGTTGTTTGCCCCTCCCCCGTGCCTTCCTTGACCCTGGAAGGTGCCACTCCCACTGT
CCTTTCCTAATAAAATGAGGAAATTGCATCGCATTGTCTGAGTAGGTGTCATTCTATTCTGGGGGGTGGG
GTGGGGCAGGACAGCAAGGGGGAGGATTGGGAAGACAATAGCAGGCATGCTGGGGATGCGGTGGGCTCTA
TGGCTTCTGAGGCGGAAAGAACCAGCTGGGGCTCTAGGGGGTATCCCC
[124 nt withheld, positions 1799-1922]
C
[91 nt withheld, positions 1924-2014]
A
[49 nt withheld, positions 2016-2064]
CCTTTGACGTTGGAGTCCACGTTCTTT
[37 nt withheld, positions 2092-2128]
ACCCTATCTCGGTCTATTCTTTTGATTTATAAGGGATTTTGCCGATTTCGGCCTATTGGTTAAAAAATGA
GCTGATTTAACAAAAATTTAACGCGAATTAATTCTGTGGAATGTGTGTCAGTTAGGGTGTGGAAAGTCCC
CAGGCTCCCCAGCAGGCAGAAGTATGCAAAGCATGCATCTCAATTAGTCAGCAACCAGGTGTGGAAAGTC
CCCAGGCTCCCCAGCAGGCAGAAGTATGCAAAGCATGCATCTCAATTAGTCAGCAACCATAGTCCCGCCC
CTAACTCCGCCCATCCCGCCCCTAACTCCGCCCAGTTCCGCCCATTCTCCGCCCCATGGCTGACTAATTT
TTTTTATTTATGCAGAGGCCGAGGCCGCCTCTGCCTCTGAGCTATTCCAGAAGTAGTGAGGAGGCTTTTT
TGGAGGCCTAGGCTTTTGCAAAAAGCTCCCGGGAGCTTGTATATCCATTTTCGGATCTGATCAAGAGACA
GGATGAGGATCGTTTCGCATGATTGAACAAGATGGATTGCACGCAGGTTCTCCGGCCGCTTGGGTGGAGA
GGCTATTCGGCTATGACTGGGCACAACAGACAATCGGCTGCTCTGATGCCGCCGTGTTCCGGCTGTCAGC
GCAGGGGCGCCCGGTTCTTTTTGTCAAGACCGACCTGTCCGGTGCCCTGAATGAACTGCAGGACGAGGCA
GCGCGGCTATCGTGGCTGGCCACGACGGGCGTTCCTTGCGCAGCTGTGCTCGACGTTGTCACTGAAGCGG
GAAGGGACTGGCTGCTATTGGGCGAAGTGCCGGGGCAGGATCTCCTGTCATCTCACCTTGCTCCTGCCGA
GAAAGTATCCATCATGGCTGATGCAATGCGGCGGCTGCATACGCTTGATCCGGCTACCTGCCCATTCGAC
CACCAAGCGAAACATCGCATCGAGCGAGCACGTACTCGGATGGAAGCCGGTCTTGTCGATCAGGATGATC
TGGACGAAGAGCATCAGGGGCTCGCGCCAGCCGAACTGTTCGCCAGGCTCAAGGCGCGCATGCCCGACGG
CGAGGATCTCGTCGTGACCCATGGCGATGCCTGCTTGCCGAATATCATGGTGGAAAATGGCCGCTTTTCT
GGATTCATCGACTGTGGCCGGCTGGGTGTGGCGGACCGCTATCAGGACATAGCGTTGGCTACCCGTGATA
TTGCTGAAGAGCTTGGCGGCGAATGGGCTGACCGCTTCCTCGTGCTTTACGGTATCGCCGCTCCCGATTC
GCAGCGCATCGCCTTCTATCGCCTTCTTGACGAGTTCTTCTGAGCGGGACTCTGGGGTTCGAAATGACCG
ACCAAGCGACGCCCAACCTGCCATCACGAGATTTCGATTCCACCGCCGCCTTCTATGAAAGGTTGGGCTT
CGGAATCGTTTTCCGGGACGCCGGCTGGATGATCCTCCAGCGCGGGGATCTCATGCTGGAGTTCTTCGCC
CACCCCAACTTGTTTATTGCAGCTTATAATGGTTACAAATAAAGCAATAGCATCACAAATTTCACAAATA
AAGCATTTTTTTCACTGCATTCTAGTTGTGGTTTGTCCAAACTCATCAATGTATCTTATCATGTCTGTAT
ACCGTCGACCTCTAGCTAGAGCTTGGCGTAATCATGGTCATAGCTGTTTCCTGTGTGAAATTGTTATCCG
CTCACAATTCCACACAACATACGAGCCGGAAGCATAAAGTGTAAAGCCTGGGGTGCCTAATGAGTGAGCT
AACTCACATTAATTGCGTTGCGCTCACTGCCCGCTTTCCAGTCGGGAAACCTGTCGTGCCAGCTGCATTA
ATGAATCGGCCAACGCGCGGGGAGAGGCGGTTTGCGTATTGGGCGCTCTTCCGCTTCCTCGCTCACTGAC
TCGCTGCGCTCGGTCGTTCGGCTGCGGCGAGCGGTATCAGCTCACTCAAAGGCGGTAATACGGTTATCCA
CAGAATCAGGGGATAACGCAGGAAAGAACATGTGAGCAAAAGGCCAGCAAAAGGCCAGGAACCGTAAAAA
GGCCGCGTTGCTGGCGTTTTTCCATAGGCTCCGCCCCCCTGACGAGCATCACAAAAATCGACGCTCAAGT
CAGAGGTGGCGAAACCCGACAGGACTATAAAGATACCAGGCGTTTCCCCCTGGAAGCTCCCTCGTGCGCT
CTCCTGTTCCGACCCTGCCGCTTACCGGATACCTGTCCGCCTTTCTCCCTTCGGGAAGCGTGGCGCTTTC
TCATAGCTCACGCTGTAGGTATCTCAGTTCGGTGTAGGTCGTTCGCTCCAAGCTGGGCTGTGTGCACGAA
CCCCCCGTTCAGCCCGACCGCTGCGCCTTATCCGGTAACTATCGTCTTGAGTCCAACCCGGTAAGACACG
ACTTATCGCCACTGGCAGCAGCCACTGGTAACAGGATTAGCAGAGCGAGGTATGTAGGCGGTGCTACAGA
GTTCTTGAAGTGGTGGCCTAACTACGGCTACACTAGAAGAACAGTATTTGGTATCTGCGCTCTGCTGAAG
CCAGTTACCTTCGGAAAAAGAGTTGGTAGCTCTTGATCCGGCAAACAAACCACCGCTGGTAGCGGTGGTT
TTTTTGTTTGCAAGCAGCAGATTACGCGCAGAAAAAAAGGATCTCAAGAAGATCCTTTGATCTTTTCTAC
GGGGTCTGACGCTCAGTGGAACGAAAACTCACGTTAAGGGATTTTGGTCATGAGATTATCAAAAAGGATC
TTCACCTAGATCCTTTTAAATTAAAAATGAAGTTTTAAATCAATCTAAAGTATATATGAGTAAACTTGGT
CTGACAGTTACCAATGCTTAATCAGTGAGGCACCTATCTCAGCGATCTGTCTATTTCGTTCATCCATAGT
TGCCTGACTCCCCGTCGTGTAGATAACTACGATACGGGAGGGCTTACCATCTGGCCCCAGTGCTGCAATG
ATACCGCGAGACCCACGCTCACCGGCTCCAGATTTATCAGCAATAAACCAGCCAGCCGGAAGGGCCGAGC
GCAGAAGTGGTCCTGCAACTTTATCCGCCTCCATCCAGTCTATTAATTGTTGCCGGGAAGCTAGAGTAAG
TAGTTCGCCAGTTAATAGTTTGCGCAACGTTGTTGCCATTGCTACAGGCATCGTGGTGTCACGCTCGTCG
TTTGGTATGGCTTCATTCAGCTCCGGTTCCCAACGATCAAGGCGAGTTACATGATCCCCCATGTTGTGCA
AAAAAGCGGTTAGCTCCTTCGGTCCTCCGATCGTTGTCAGAAGTAAGTTGGCCGCAGTGTTATCACTCAT
GGTTATGGCAGCACTGCATAATTCTCTTACTGTCATGCCATCCGTAAGATGCTTTTCTGTGACTGGTGAG
TACTCAACCAAGTCATTCTGAGAATAGTGTATGCGGCGACCGAGTTGCTCTTGCCCGGCGTCAATACGGG
ATAATACCGCGCCACATAGCAGAACTTTAAAAGTGCTCATCATTGGAAAACGTTCTTCGGGGCGAAAACT
CTCAAGGATCTTACCGCTGTTGAGATCCAGTTCGATGTAACCCACTCGTGCACCCAACTGATCTTCAGCA
TCTTTTACTTTCACCAGCGTTTCTGGGTGAGCAAAAACAGGAAGGCAAAATGCCGCAAAAAAGGGAATAA
GGGCGACACGGAAATGTTGAATACTCATACTCTTCCTTTTTCAATATTATTGAAGCATTTATCAGGGTTA
TTGTCTCATGAGCGGATACATATTTGAATGTATTTAGAAAAATAAACAAATAGGGGTTCCGCGCACATTT
CCCCGAAAAGTGCCACCTGACGTCGACGGATCGGGAGATCTCCCGATCCCCTATGGTGCACTCTCAGTAC
AATCTGCTCTGATGCCGCATAGTTAAGCCAGTATCTGCTCCCTGCTTGTGTGT
