>Addgene plasmid #145145 | pcDNA3-SARS-CoV-2-S-RBD-8his | addgene partial sequence | sequence record 288254 | BGH-rev 5'-TAGAAGGCACAGTCGAGG-3'
CTAGACTCGAGTTATCAATGATGATGGTGGTGGTGATGGTGACCGGATCCCTTTTTGGGCCCACAAACTG
TAGCCGGGGCGTGGAGGAGCTCAAAGGACAATACTACCACTCTATAAGGTTGATACCCCACTCCGTTTGT
TGGTTGAAAGCCATAAGATTGAAGAGGAAAGTAGCAATTAAATCCCTCTACTCCGTTACATGGCGTACTG
CCTGCTTGGTAAATTTCGGTTGAAATATCCCGCTCAAAAGGCTTCAAATTGCTCTTTCGAAACAGGCGAT
ACAAGTAATTATAATTACCACCTACTTTGGAGTCGAGGTTGTTTGAGTTCCATGCGATTACGCACCCCGT
AAAATCATCGGGCAACTTATAGTTGTAATCCGCTATCTTCCCAGTCTGACCTGGTGCTATCTGTCTCACT
TCGTCCCCCCGTATAACGAAAGAGTCAGCATACACGTTCGTAAAACAGAGATCATTCAGCTTCGTTGGAG
AAACGCCGTAACACTTAAAGGTTGAAAAGGACGCACTGTTATAGAGAACGGAGTAATCAGCTACGCAATT
GGAGATTCTCTTTCGGTTCCAAGCATATACACTAGCGAACCTTGTCGCGTTAAAAACCTCACCGAACGGA
CAAAGATTAGTGGCGAACACCAGGCAGAAGATGTAGCTCAGGGCGATGATGGTCTTCATGGTGGCGCTAG
CCAGCTTGGGTCTCCCTATAGTGAGTCGTATTAATTTCGATAAGCCAGTAAGCAGTGGGTTCTCTAGTTA
GCCAGAGAGCTCTGCTTATATAGACCTCCCACCGTACACGCCTACCGCCCATTTGCGTCAATGGGGCGGA
GTTGTTACGACATTTTGGAAAGTCCCGTTGATTTTGGTGCC
