>Addgene plasmid #145145 | pcDNA3-SARS-CoV-2-S-RBD-8his | addgene partial sequence | sequence record 288255 | Neo-F 5'-CGTTGGCTACCCGTGATATT-3'
TCGTGCTTTACGGTATCGCCGCTCCCGATTCGCAGCGCATCGCCTTCTATCGCCTTCTTGACGAGTTCTT
CTGAGCGGGACTCTGGGGTTCGAAATGACCGACCAAGCGACGCCCAACCTGCCATCACGAGATTTCGATT
CCACCGCCGCCTTCTATGAAAGGTTGGGCTTCGGAATCGTTTTCCGGGACGCCGGCTGGATGATCCTCCA
GCGCGGGGATCTCATGCTGGAGTTCTTCGCCCACCCCAACTTGTTTATTGCAGCTTATAATGGTTACAAA
TAAAGCAATAGCATCACAAATTTCACAAATAAAGCATTTTTTTCACTGCATTCTAGTTGTGGTTTGTCCA
AACTCATCAATGTATCTTATCATGTCTGTATACCGTCGACCTCTAGCTAGAGCTTGGCGTAATCATGGTC
ATAGCTGTTTCCTGTGTGAAATTGTTATCCGCTCACAATTCCACACAACATACGAGCCGGAAGCATAAAG
TGTAAAGCCTGGGGTGCCTAATGAGTGAGCTAACTCACATTAATTGCGTTGCGCTCACTGCCCGCTTTCC
AGTCGGGAAACCTGTCGTGCCAGCTGCATTAATGAATCGGCCAACGCGCGGGGAGAGGCGGTTTGCGTAT
TGGGCGCTCTTCCGCTTCCTCGCTCACTGACTCGCTGCGCTCGGTCGTTCGGCTGCGGCGAGCGGTATCA
GCTCACTCAAAGGCGGTAATACGGTTATCCACAGAATCAGGGGATAACGCAGGAAAGAACATGTGAGCAA
AAGGCCAGCAAAAGGCCAGGAACCGTAAAAAGGCCGCGTTGCTGGCGTTTTTCCATAGGCTCCGCCCCCC
TGACGAGCATCACAAAAATCGACGCTCAAGTCAGAGGTGGCGAAACCCGACAGGACTATAAAGATACCA
