>Addgene plasmid #145145 | pcDNA3-SARS-CoV-2-S-RBD-8his | addgene partial sequence | sequence record 291844 | T7 5'-TAATACGACTCACTATAGGG-3'
ACCATCATCGCCCTGAGCTACATCTTCTGCCTGGTGTTCGCCACTAATCTTTGTCCGTTCGGTGAGGTTT
TTAACGCGACAAGGTTCGCTAGTGTATATGCTTGGAACCGAAAGAGAATCTCCAATTGCGTAGCTGATTA
CTCCGTTCTCTATAACAGTGCGTCCTTTTCAACCTTTAAGTGTTACGGCGTTTCTCCAACGAAGCTGAAT
GATCTCTGTTTTACGAACGTGTATGCTGACTCTTTCGTTATACGGGGGGACGAAGTGAGACAGATAGCAC
CAGGTCAGACTGGGAAGATAGCGGATTACAACTATAAGTTGCCCGATGATTTTACGGGGTGCGTAATCGC
ATGGAACTCAAACAACCTCGACTCCAAAGTAGGTGGTAATTATAATTACTTGTATCGCCTGTTTCGAAAG
AGCAATTTGAAGCCTTTTGAGCGGGATATTTCAACCGAAATTTACCAAGCAGGCAGTACGCCATGTAACG
GAGTAGAGGGATTTAATTGCTACTTTCCTCTTCAATCTTATGGCTTTCAACCAACAAACGGAGTGGGGTA
TCAACCTTATAGAGTGGTAGTATTGTCCTTTGAGCTCCTCCACGCCCCGGCTACAGTTTGTGGGCCCAAA
AAGGGATCCGGTCACCATCACCACCACCATCATCATTGATAACTCGAGTCTAGAGGGCCCGTTTAAACCC
GCTGATCAGCCTCGACTGTGCCTTCTAGTTGCCAGCCATCTGTTGTTTGCCCCTCCCCCGTGCCTTCCTT
GACCCTGGAAGGTGCCACTCCCACTGTCCTTTCCTAATAAAATGAGGAAATTGCATCGCATTGTCTGAGT
ANGTGTCATTCTATTCTGGGGGGTGGGGTGGGGCAGGACAGCAAGGGGGA
